Addgene plasmid #197150: pRK5 Myc-tagged PSK (K57A)
Purpose: Expression of kinase-deficient MYC-tagged PSK1-alpha (K57A) / TAOK2 (K57A) in mammalian cells
Depositing lab: Jonathan Morris. Depositing organization: King's College London. Publication: PSK, a novel STE20-like kinase derived from prostatic carcinoma that activates the c-Jun N-terminal kinase mitogen-activated protein kinase pathway and regulates actin cytoskeletal organization. Moore TM, Garg R, Johnson C, Coptcoat MJ, Ridley AJ, Morris JD. J Biol Chem. 2000 Feb 11;275(6):4311-22. doi: 10.1074/jbc.275.6.4311. PubMed 10660600.
Backbone
  Vector backbone: pRK5
  Backbone manufacturer: Alan Hall
  Backbone size w/o insert (bp): 4700
  Total vector size (bp): 8405
  Vector type: Mammalian Expression
Growth in bacteria
  Bacterial resistance: Ampicillin, 100 μg/mL
  Growth temperature: 37°C
  Growth strain: DH5alpha
  Copy number: High Copy
Gene/Insert
  Gene/Insert name: TAOK2 (alt name: PSK1)
  Species: H. sapiens (human)
  Insert size (bp): 3705
  Mutation: Changed K 57 to A
  GenBank ID: 9344
  Entrez Gene: TAOK2 (a.k.a. MAP3K17, PSK, PSK1, PSK1-BETA, TAO1, TAO2, Tao2beta)
  Promoter: SV40
  Tag / fusion protein: Myc (N terminal on backbone)
  Cloning method: Restriction Enzyme; 5′ cloning site BamH1 (not destroyed); 3′ cloning site EcoR1 (not destroyed)
  Sequencing primers: 5′ GGTCCAACTGCACCTCGG; 3′ GCAATAAACAAGTTGGGC
Resource information
  A portion of this plasmid was derived from a plasmid made by: Cloned by Jonathan Morris at KCL (subject to MTA with Addgene).
Terms and licenses: Academic/Nonprofit Terms; Industry Terms: Not Available to Industry
Depositor comments: Plese note: This construct originated from a T47-D breast carcinoma cell cDNA library and contains the R1211H variant in PSK1/TAOK2.
How to cite: pRK5 Myc-tagged PSK (K57A) was a gift from Jonathan Morris (Addgene plasmid # 197150 ; http://n2t.net/addgene:197150 ; RRID:Addgene_197150)
