[The description below was written by a language model from this plasmid's Addgene catalogue record and pLannotate feature annotations shown in this document.]
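Description:
pRK5 Myc-tagged PSK (K57A) is a mammalian expression plasmid built on the pRK5 backbone that encodes a kinase-deficient form of human TAOK2 (also called PSK, PSK1-alpha, MAP3K17), a STE20-like serine/threonine kinase that acts upstream of stress-activated MAP kinase pathways and influences cytoskeletal organisation. The roughly 3.7 kb coding sequence was inserted between BamHI and EcoRI sites, both retained, in frame with an N-terminal Myc epitope supplied by the backbone for detection or immunoprecipitation. The feature table does not annotate the tag, although there is a gap just upstream of the TAOK2 CDS where it could sit. Lysine 57 is changed to alanine, which the record describes as making the protein kinase-deficient. The depositor also notes that the cDNA came from a T47-D breast carcinoma library and carries the R1211H variant.

The catalogue entry lists SV40 as the promoter, but the annotated sequence places the CMV immediate-early enhancer and promoter, a CMV intron fragment and an SP6 promoter directly upstream of the insert. An SV40 polyadenylation signal follows the insert, and the SV40 enhancer/early promoter lies downstream of that signal. By position, then, CMV appears to drive TAOK2 transcription, and this discrepancy should be kept in mind. The sequenced record is also slightly longer than the stated total size.

The plasmid is propagated in E. coli through a high-copy ColE1/pUC-type origin with ampicillin selection (AmpR). An M13 phage origin and remnants of lacZα, lac regulatory elements, bom and rop are backbone leftovers. No mammalian selection marker is annotated, so it suits transient transfection, typically as an inactive control alongside wild-type PSK in signalling and actin cytoskeleton studies.
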