Features (pLannotate 1.2.2; 20 found; start..end, strand, type, name):
     14..393     +  enhancer       CMV enhancer: human cytomegalovirus immediate early enhancer
    394..597     +  promoter       CMV promoter: human cytomegalovirus (CMV) immediate early promoter
    733..776     +  intron         CMV intron (fragment): modified intron A from human cytomegalovirus
    828..846     +  promoter       SP6 promoter: promoter for bacteriophage SP6 RNA polymerase
    850..887     +  CDS            IgH signal sequence (fragment): signal sequence from the mouse immunoglobulin heavy chain variable region
    970..4674    +  CDS            TAOK2: TAOK2_HUMAN - Also known as KIAA0881, MAP3K17, PSK, PSK1. Experimental evidence at protein level: Swiss-Prot protein existence level 1. Serine/threonine-protein kinase involved in different processes such as membrane blebbing and apoptotic bodies formation DNA damage response and MAPK14/p38 MAPK stress-activated MAPK cascade. Phosphorylates itself, MBP, activated MAPK8, MAP2K3, MAP2K6 and tubulins. Activates the MAPK14/p38 MAPK signaling pathway through the specific activation and phosphorylation of the upstream MAP2K3 and MAP2K6 kinases. In response to DNA damage, involved in the G2/M transit
   4755..4889    +  polyA_signal   SV40 poly(A) signal: SV40 polyadenylation signal
   4958..5315    +  promoter       SV40 promoter: SV40 enhancer and early promoter
   5334..5488    +  CDS            lacZα (fragment): LacZα fragment of β-galactosidase; lacZ fragment
   5494..5545    -  misc_feature   bom (fragment): basis of mobility region from pBR322
   5564..5944    +  rep_origin     M13 ori (sequence partly withheld): M13 bacteriophage origin of replication; arrow indicates direction of (+) strand synthesis
   6020..6069    -  misc_feature   bom (fragment): basis of mobility region from pBR322
   6171..6206    -  CDS            rop (fragment): Rop protein, which maintains plasmids at low copy number; rop
   6301..6405    +  promoter       AmpR promoter: bla
   6406..7266    +  CDS            AmpR: β-lactamase; bla; confers resistance to ampicillin, carbenicillin, and related antibiotics
   7437..8025    +  rep_origin     ori: high-copy-number ColE1/pMB1/pBR322/pUC origin of replication
   8208..8300    +  CDS            lacI (fragment): lac repressor; lacI; The lac repressor binds to the lac operator to inhibit transcription in E. coli. This inhibition can be relieved by adding lactose or isopropyl-β-D-thiogalactopyranoside (IPTG).
   8313..8334    +  protein_bind   CAP binding site: CAP binding activates transcription in the presence of cAMP. E. coli catabolite activator protein
   8349..8379    +  promoter       lac promoter: promoter for the E. coli lac operon
   8387..8403    +  protein_bind   lac operator: The lac repressor binds to the lac operator to inhibit transcription in E. coli. This inhibition can be relieved by adding lactose or isopropyl-β-D-thiogalactopyranoside (IPTG). lac repressor encoded by lacI
>Addgene plasmid #197150 | pRK5 Myc-tagged PSK (K57A) | addgene full sequence | sequence record 388270 | Addgene NGS Result
TTCGAGCTCGCCCGACATTGATTATTGACTAGTTATTAATAGTAATCAATTACGGGGTCATTAGTTCATA
GCCCATATATGGAGTTCCGCGTTACATAACTTACGGTAAATGGCCCGCCTGGCTGACCGCCCAACGACCC
CCGCCCATTGACGTCAATAATGACGTATGTTCCCATAGTAACGCCAATAGGGACTTTCCATTGACGTCAA
TGGGTGGAGTATTTACGGTAAACTGCCCACTTGGCAGTACATCAAGTGTATCATATGCCAAGTACGCCCC
CTATTGACGTCAATGACGGTAAATGGCCCGCCTGGCATTATGCCCAGTACATGACCTTATGGGACTTTCC
TACTTGGCAGTACATCTACGTATTAGTCATCGCTATTACCATGGTGATGCGGTTTTGGCAGTACATCAAT
GGGCGTGGATAGCGGTTTGACTCACGGGGATTTCCAAGTCTCCACCCCATTGACGTCAATGGGAGTTTGT
TTTGGCACCAAAATCAACGGGACTTTCCAAAATGTCGTAACAACTCCGCCCCATTGACGCAAATGGGCGG
TAGGCGTGTACGGTGGGAGGTCTATATAAGCAGAGCTCGTTTAGTGAACCGTCAGATCGCCTGGAGACGC
CATCCACGCTGTTTTGACCTCCATAGAAGACACCGGGACCGATCCAGCCTCCGCGGCCGGGAACGGTGCA
TTGGAACGCGGATTCCCCGTGCCAAGAGTGACGTAAGTACCGCCTATAGAGTCTATAGGCCCACCCCCTT
GGCTTCGTTAGAACGCGGCTACAATTAATACATAACCTTATGTATCATACACATACGATTTAGGTGACAC
TATAGAATAACATCCACTTTGCCTTTCTCTCCACAGGTGTCCACTCCCAGGTCCAACTGCACCTCGGTTC
TATCGATTGAATTGGCCACCATGGAGCAGAAGCTGATCTCCGAGGAGGACCTGGGATCCATGCCAGCTGG
GGGCCGGGCCGGGAGCCTGAAGGACCCAGATGTGGCTGAGCTCTTCTTCAAGGATGACCCAGAAAAGCTC
TTCTCTGACCTCCGGGAAATTGGCCATGGCAGCTTTGGAGCCGTATACTTTGCCCGGGATGTCCGGAATA
GTGAGGTGGTGGCCATCGCGAAGATGTCCTACAGTGGGAAGCAGTCCAATGAGAAATGGCAAGACATCAT
CAAGGAGGTGCGGTTCTTACAGAAGCTCCGGCATCCCAACACCATTCAGTACCGGGGCTGTTACCTGAGG
GAGCACACGGCTTGGCTGGTAATGGAGTATTGCCTGGGCTCAGCTTCTGACCTTCTAGAAGTGCACAAGA
AACCCCTTCAGGAGGTAGAGATCGCAGCTGTGACCCACGGGGCGCTTCAGGGCCTGGCATATCTGCACTC
CCACAACATGATCCATAGGGATGTGAAGGCTGGAAACATCCTGCTGTCAGAGCCAGGGTTAGTGAAGCTA
GGGGACTTTGGTTCTGCGTCCATCATGGCACCTGCCAACTCCTTCGTGGGCACCCCATACTGGATGGCAC
CCGAGGTGATCCTGGCCATGGATGAGGGGCAGTACGATGGCAAAGTGGACGTCTGGTCCTTGGGGATAAC
CTGCATCGAGCTGGCTGAACGGAAACCACCGCTCTTTAACATGAATGCGATGAGTGCCTTATACCACATT
GCACAGAACGAATCCCCCGTGCTCCAGTCAGGACACTGGTCTGAGTACTTCCGGAATTTTGTCGACTCCT
GTCTTCAGAAAATCCCTCAAGACAGACCAACCTCAGAGGTTCTCCTGAAGCACCGCTTTGTGCTCCGGGA
GCGGCCACCCACAGTCATCATGGACCTGATCCAGAGGACCAAGGATGCCGTGCGGGAGCTGGACAACCTG
CAGTACCGCAAGATGAAGAAGATCCTGTTCCAAGAGGCACCCAACGGCCCTGGTGCCGAGGCCCCAGAGG
AGGAAGAGGAGGCCGAGCCCTACATGCACCGGGCCGGGACTCTGACCAGCCTCGAGAGTAGCCACTCAGT
GCCCAGCATGTCCATCAGCGCCTCCAGCCAGAGCAGCTCCGTCAACAGCCTAGCAGATGCCTCAGACAAC
GAGGAAGAGGAGGAGGAGGAGGAGGAAGAGGAGGAGGAGGAAGAAGGCCCTGAAGCCCGGGAGATGGCCA
TGATGCAGGAGGGGGAGCACACAGTCACCTCTCACAGCTCCATTATCCACCGGCTGCCGGGCTCTGACAA
CCTATATGATGACCCCTACCAGCCAGAGATAACCCCCAGCCCTCTCCAGCCGCCTGCAGCCCCAGCTCCC
ACTTCCACCACCTCTTCCGCCCGCCGCCGGGCCTACTGCCGTAACCGAGACCACTTTGCCACCATCCGAA
CCGCCTCCCTGGTCAGCCGTCAGATCCAGGAGCATGAGCAGGACTCTGCGCTGCGGGAGCAGCTGAGCGG
CTATAAGCGGATGCGACGACAGCACCAGAAGCAGCTGCTGGCCCTGGAGTCACGGCTGAGGGGTGAACGG
GAGGAGCACAGTGCACGGCTGCAGCGGGAGCTTGAGGCGCAGCGGGCTGGCTTTGGGGCAGAGGCAGAAA
AGCTGGCCCGGCGGCACCAGGCCATAGGTGAGAAGGAGGCACGAGCTGCCCAGGCCGAGGAGCGGAAGTT
CCAGCAGCACATCCTTGGGCAGCAGAAGAAGGAGCTGGCTGCCCTGCTGGAGGCACAGAAGCGGACCTAC
AAACTTCGCAAGGAACAGCTGAAGGAGGAGCTCCAGGAGAACCCCAGCACTCCCAAGCGGGAGAAGGCCG
AGTGGCTGCTGCGGCAGAAGGAGCAGCTCCAGCAGTGCCAGGCGGAGGAGGAAGCAGGGCTGCTGCGGCG
GCAGCGCCAGTACTTTGAGCTGCAGTGTCGCCAGTACAAGCGCAAGATGTTGCTGGCTCGGCACAGCCTG
GACCAGGACCTGCTGCGGGAGGACCTGAACAAGAAGCAGACCCAGAAGGACTTGGAGTGTGCACTGCTGC
TTCGGCAGCACGAGGCCACGCGGGAGCTGGAGCTGCGGCAGCTCCAGGCCGTGCAGCGCACGCGGGCTGA
GCTCACCCGCCTGCAGCACCAGACGGAGCTGGGCAACCAGCTGGAGTACAACAAGCGGCGTGAGCAAGAG
TTGCGGCAGAAGCATGCGGCCCAGGTTCGCCAGCAGCCCAAGAGCCTCAAAGTACGTGCAGGCCAGCGCC
CCCCGGGCCTTCCACTCCCCATTCCTGGGGCTCTGGGCCCACCCAACACAGGCACCCCTATAGAACAGCA
GCCCTGCTCACCTGGCCAGGAGGCAGTCCTGGACCAAAGAATGCTTGGCGAGGAGGAGGAAGCAGTTGGA
GAGAGAAGGATTCTGGGAAAGGAAGGGGCCACTTTGGAGCCCAAGCAGCAGAGGATTCTGGGGGAAGAAT
CAGGAGCCCCTAGTCCCAGTCCACAAAAACATGGGAGCCTGGTTGATGAGGAAGTTTGGGGTCTGCCTGA
GGAGATAGAGGAGCTTAGGGTGCCCTCCCTTGTACCCCAGGAGAGGAGCATTGTTGGCCAGGAGGAGGCT
GGGACGTGGAGCTTGTGGGGGAAGGAGGATGAGAGTCTTCTGGATGAGGAGTTTGAGCTTGGCTGGGTCC
AGGGCCCAGCACTGACTCCCGTCCCTGAGGAGGAGGAAGAAGAGGAAGAGGGGGCTCCGATTGGGACCCC
TAGGGATCCTGGAGATGGTTGTCCTTCCCCCGACATCCCTCCTGAACCCCCTCCAACACACCTGAGGCCC
TGCCCTGCCAGCCAGCTCCCTGGACTCCTGTCCCATGGCCTCCTGGCCGGCCTCTCCTTTGCAGTGGGGT
CCTCCTCTGGCCTCCTGCCCCTCCTGCTGCTGCTGCTGCTTCCATTGCTGGCAGCCCAGGGTGGGGGTGG
CCTGCAGGCAGCGCTGCTGGCCCTTGAGGTGGGGCTGGTGGGTCTGGGGGCCTCCTACCTGCTCCTTTGT
ACAGCCCTGCACCTGCCCTCCAGTCTTTTCCTACTCCTGGCCCAGGGTACCGCACTGGGGGCCGTCCTGG
GCCTGAGCTGGCGCCGAGGCCTCATGGGTGTTCCCCTGGGCCTTGGAGCTGCCTGGCTCTTAGCTTGGCC
AGGCCTAGCTCTACCTCTGGTGGCTATGGCAGCGGGGGGCAGATGGGTGCGGCAGCAGGGCCCCCGGGTG
CGCCGGGGCATATCTCGACTCTGGTTGCGGGTTCTGCTGCGCCTGTCACCCATGGCCTTCCGGGCCCTGC
AGGGCTGTGGGGCTGTGGGGGACCGGGGTCTGTTTGCACTGTACCCCAAAACCAACAAGGATGGCTTCCG
CAGCCGCCTGCCCGTCCCTGGGCCCCGGCGGCGTAATCCCCGCACCACCCAACACCCATTAGCTCTGTTG
GCAAGGGTCTGGGTCCTGTGCAAGGGCTGGAACTGGCGTCTGGCACGGGCCAGCCAGGGTTTAGCATCCC
ACTTGCCCCCGTGGGCCATCCACACACTGGCCAGCTGGGGCCTGCTTCGGGGTGAACGGCCCACCCGAAT
CCCCCGGCTACTACCACGCAGCCAGCGCCAGCTAGGGCCCCCTGCCTCCCACCAGCCACTGCCAGGGACT
CTAGCCGGGCGGAGGTCACGCACCCGCCAGTCCCGGGCCCTGCCCCCCTGGAGGTAGCTGACTCCAGCCC
TTCCAGCCCAAATCTAGAGCATTGAGTAGATAGAATTCCTGCAGAAGCTTGGCCGCCATGGCCCAACTTG
TTTATTGCAGCTTATAATGGTTACAAATAAAGCAATAGCATCACAAATTTCACAAATAAAGCATTTTTTT
CACTGCATTCTAGTTGTGGTTTGTCCAAACTCATCAATGTATCTTATCATGTCTGGATCGGGAATTAATT
CGGCGCAGCACCATGGCCTGAAATAACCTCTGAAAGAGGAACTTGGTTAGGTACCTTCTGAGGCGGAAAG
AACCAGCTGTGGAATGTGTGTCAGTTAGGGTGTGGAAAGTCCCCAGGCTCCCCAGCAGGCAGAAGTATGC
AAAGCATGCATCTCAATTAGTCAGCAACCAGGTGTGGAAAGTCCCCAGGCTCCCCAGCAGGCAGAAGTAT
GCAAAGCATGCATCTCAATTAGTCAGCAACCATAGTCCCGCCCCTAACTCCGCCCATCCCGCCCCTAACT
CCGCCCAGTTCCGCCCATTCTCCGCCCCATGGCTGACTAATTTTTTTTATTTATGCAGAGGCCGAGGCCG
CCTCGGCCTCTGAGCTATTCCAGAAGTAGTGAGGAGGCTTTTTTGGAGGCCTAGGCTTTTGCAAAAAGCT
GTTAACAGCTTGGCACTGGCCGTCGTTTTACAACGTCGTGACTGGGAAAACCCTGGCGTTACCCAACTTA
ATCGCCTTGCAGCACATCCCCCTTTCGCCAGCTGGCGTAATAGCGAAGAGGCCCGCACCGATCGCCCTTC
CCAACAGTTGCGCAGCCTGAATGGCGAATGGCGCCTGATGCGGTATTTTCTCCTTACGCATCTGTGCGGT
ATTTCACACCGCATA
[142 nt withheld, positions 5546-5687]
C
[141 nt withheld, positions 5689-5829]
CCTTTGACGTTGGAGTCCACGTTCTTT
[37 nt withheld, positions 5857-5893]
ACCCTATCTCGGGCTATTCTTTTGATTTATAAGGGATTTTGCCGATTTCGGCCTATTGGTTAAAAAATGA
GCTGATTTAACAAAAATTTAACGCGAATTTTAACAAAATATTAACGTTTACAATTTTATGGTGCACTCTC
AGTACAATCTGCTCTGATGCCGCATAGTTAAGCCAGCCCCGACACCCGCCAACACCCGCTGACGCGCCCT
GACGGGCTTGTCTGCTCCCGGCATCCGCTTACAGACAAGCTGTGACCGTCTCCGGGAGCTGCATGTGTCA
GAGGTTTTCACCGTCATCACCGAAACGCGCGAGACGAAAGGGCCTCGTGATACGCCTATTTTTATAGGTT
AATGTCATGATAATAATGGTTTCTTAGACGTCAGGTGGCACTTTTCGGGGAAATGTGCGCGGAACCCCTA
TTTGTTTATTTTTCTAAATACATTCAAATATGTATCCGCTCATGAGACAATAACCCTGATAAATGCTTCA
ATAATATTGAAAAAGGAAGAGTATGAGTATTCAACATTTCCGTGTCGCCCTTATTCCCTTTTTTGCGGCA
TTTTGCCTTCCTGTTTTTGCTCACCCAGAAACGCTGGTGAAAGTAAAAGATGCTGAAGATCAGTTGGGTG
CACGAGTGGGTTACATCGAACTGGATCTCAACAGCGGTAAGATCCTTGAGAGTTTTCGCCCCGAAGAACG
TTTTCCAATGATGAGCACTTTTAAAGTTCTGCTATGTGGCGCGGTATTATCCCGTATTGACGCCGGGCAA
GAGCAACTCGGTCGCCGCATACACTATTCTCAGAATGACTTGGTTGAGTACTCACCAGTCACAGAAAAGC
ATCTTACGGATGGCATGACAGTAAGAGAATTATGCAGTGCTGCCATAACCATGAGTGATAACACTGCGGC
CAACTTACTTCTGACAACGATCGGAGGACCGAAGGAGCTAACCGCTTTTTTGCACAACATGGGGGATCAT
GTAACTCGCCTTGATCGTTGGGAACCGGAGCTGAATGAAGCCATACCAAACGACGAGCGTGACACCACGA
TGCCTGTAGCAATGGCAACAACGTTGCGCAAACTATTAACTGGCGAACTACTTACTCTAGCTTCCCGGCA
ACAATTAATAGACTGGATGGAGGCGGATAAAGTTGCAGGACCACTTCTGCGCTCGGCCCTTCCGGCTGGC
TGGTTTATTGCTGATAAATCTGGAGCCGGTGAGCGTGGGTCTCGCGGTATCATTGCAGCACTGGGGCCAG
ATGGTAAGCCCTCCCGTATCGTAGTTATCTACACGACGGGGAGTCAGGCAACTATGGATGAACGAAATAG
ACAGATCGCTGAGATAGGTGCCTCACTGATTAAGCATTGGTAACTGTCAGACCAAGTTTACTCATATATA
CTTTAGATTGATTTAAAACTTCATTTTTAATTTAAAAGGATCTAGGTGAAGATCCTTTTTGATAATCTCA
TGACCAAAATCCCTTAACGTGAGTTTTCGTTCCACTGAGCGTCAGACCCCGTAGAAAAGATCAAAGGATC
TTCTTGAGATCCTTTTTTTCTGCGCGTAATCTGCTGCTTGCAAACAAAAAAACCACCGCTACCAGCGGTG
GTTTGTTTGCCGGATCAAGAGCTACCAACTCTTTTTCCGAAGGTAACTGGCTTCAGCAGAGCGCAGATAC
CAAATACTGTTCTTCTAGTGTAGCCGTAGTTAGGCCACCACTTCAAGAACTCTGTAGCACCGCCTACATA
CCTCGCTCTGCTAATCCTGTTACCAGTGGCTGCTGCCAGTGGCGATAAGTCGTGTCTTACCGGGTTGGAC
TCAAGACGATAGTTACCGGATAAGGCGCAGCGGTCGGGCTGAACGGGGGGTTCGTGCACACAGCCCAGCT
TGGAGCGAACGACCTACACCGAACTGAGATACCTACAGCGTGAGCTATGAGAAAGCGCCACGCTTCCCGA
AGGGAGAAAGGCGGACAGGTATCCGGTAAGCGGCAGGGTCGGAACAGGAGAGCGCACGAGGGAGCTTCCA
GGGGGAAACGCCTGGTATCTTTATAGTCCTGTCGGGTTTCGCCACCTCTGACTTGAGCGTCGATTTTTGT
GATGCTCGTCAGGGGGGCGGAGCCTATGGAAAAACGCCAGCAACGCGGCCTTTTTACGGTTCCTGGCCTT
TTGCTGGCCTTTTGCTCACATGTTCTTTCCTGCGTTATCCCCTGATTCTGTGGATAACCGTATTACCGCC
TTTGAGTGAGCTGATACCGCTCGCCGCAGCCGAACGACCGAGCGCAGCGAGTCAGTGAGCGAGGAAGCGG
AAGAGCGCCCAATACGCAAACCGCCTCTCCCCGCGCGTTGGCCGATTCATTAATGCAGCTGGCACGACAG
GTTTCCCGACTGGAAAGCGGGCAGTGAGCGCAACGCAATTAATGTGAGTTAGCTCACTCATTAGGCACCC
CAGGCTTTACACTTTATGCTTCCGGCTCGTATGTTGTGTGGAATTGTGAGCGGATAACAATTTCACACAG
GAAACAGCTATGACATGATTACGAATTAA
